>Addgene plasmid #13717 | pB-actin E6 TTL2, E7 | addgene partial sequence | sequence record 44708 | hBactin-pA-R 5'-CACCTTCACCGTTCCAGTTT-3'
TACGAGATAGCTGTCAACATGAGAATTCCAAGCTTGAATTCGAGCTCGGTACCTGCAGGATCAGCCATGG
TAGATTATGGTTTCTGAGAACAGATGGGGCACACAATTCCTAGTGTGCCCATTAACAGGTCTTCCAAAGT
ACGAATGTCTACGTGTGTGCTTTGTACGCACAACCGAAGCGTAGAGTCACACTTGCAACAAAAGGTTACA
ATATTGTAATGGGCTCTGTCCGGTTCTGCTTGTCCAGCTGGACCATCTATTTCATCCTCCTCCTCTGAGC
TGTCATTTAATTGCTCATAACAGTAGAGATCAGTTGTCTCTGGTTGCAAATCTAACATATATTCATGCAA
TGTAGGTGTATCTCCATGCATGATTACAGCTGGGTTTCTCTACGTGTTCTTGATGATCTGCAACAAGACA
TACATCGACCGGTCCACCGACCCCTTATATTATGGAATCTTTGCTTTTTGTCCAGATGTCTTTGCTTTTC
TTCAGGACACAGTGGCTTTTGACAGTTAATACACCTAATTAACAAATCACACAACGGTTTGTTGTATTGC
TGTTCTAATGTTGTTCCATACAAACTATAACAATAATGTCTATACTCACTAATTTTAGAATAAAACTTTA
AACATTTATCACATACAGCATATTAGTTAACTAATATGGATTCCCATCTCTATATACTATGCATAAATCC
CGAAAAGCAAAGTCATATACCTCACGTCGCAGTAACTGTTGCTTGCAGTACACACATTCTAATATTATAT
CATGTATAGTTGTTTGCAGCTCTGTGCATAACTGTGGTAACTTTCAGGGTCGCTCCTGTGGGTCCTGAAA
ACATTGCAGTTCTCTTTTGGTGCATAAAAGGATC
