[The description below was written by a language model from this plasmid's Addgene catalogue record.]
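Description:
pB-actin E6 TTL2, E7 is a mammalian expression plasmid built on the pB-actin backbone (about 7.5 kb without insert). It is propagated in E. coli under ampicillin selection and is recorded as low copy. The record does not list the origin of replication, the promoter or any mammalian selection marker. The backbone name suggests that a beta-actin promoter drives expression, but this is not stated explicitly, and no feature table is available to confirm it.

The insert is a roughly 730 bp fragment of the human papillomavirus type 16 early region spanning the E6 and E7 open reading frames, cloned between SalI and HindIII sites, both of which were preserved. Although the catalogue lists the species as human, the genes are viral and the reference sequence cited is the HPV16 genome. The defining feature is a translation termination linker (TTL) inserted at bp 280 of E6. This short oligonucleotide introduces stop codons and so truncates translation, and the record states that E6 is not expressed as a result. The E7 reading frame is left unmodified, so the construct is in effect an E7-only version of the E6/E7 expression cassette, with the surrounding viral sequence context retained.

According to the associated publication, this plasmid belongs to a mutational analysis of which HPV16 oncogenes are needed to transform primary human keratinocytes, work that found E6 and E7 together to be necessary and sufficient. It is typically used as a genetic control alongside wild-type and E7-disrupted counterparts, to separate the contribution of E7 from that of E6 in transformation, immortalization and related cell-based assays.
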