Addgene plasmid #13717: pB-actin E6 TTL2, E7
Depositing lab: Karl Munger. Depositing organization: National Cancer Institute (NCI). Publication: The E6 and E7 genes of the human papillomavirus type 16 together are necessary and sufficient for transformation of primary human keratinocytes. Münger K, Phelps WC, Bubb V, Howley PM, Schlegel R. J Virol. 1989 Oct . 63(10):4417-21. PubMed 2476573.
Backbone
  Vector backbone: pB-actin
  Backbone size w/o insert (bp): 7500
  Vector type: Mammalian Expression
Growth in bacteria
  Bacterial resistance: Ampicillin, 100 μg/mL
  Growth temperature: 37°C
  Growth strain: DH5alpha
  Copy number: Low Copy
Gene/Insert
  Gene/Insert name: HPV 16 E6 E7 (alt name: E6, E7)
  Species: H. sapiens (human)
  Insert size (bp): 730
  Mutation: Translation termination linker at bp 280 of E6 so no expression.
  GenBank ID: NC_001526
  Entrez Gene: E6 (a.k.a. HpV16gp1); E7 (a.k.a. HpV16gp2)
  Cloning method: Restriction Enzyme; 5′ cloning site Sal 1 (not destroyed); 3′ cloning site HindIII (not destroyed)
  Sequencing primers: 5′ n/a
Terms and licenses: Academic/Nonprofit Terms; Industry Terms: Not Available to Industry
How to cite: pB-actin E6 TTL2, E7 was a gift from Karl Munger (Addgene plasmid # 13717 ; http://n2t.net/addgene:13717 ; RRID:Addgene_13717)
